>Addgene plasmid #80507 | Rab31 cds in pGem-T Easy | addgene full sequence | sequence record 176582 | Addgene NGS Result
TCGCCACGTTC
[91 nt withheld, positions 12-102]
A
[49 nt withheld, positions 104-152]
CCTTTGACGTTGGAGTCCACGTTCTTT
[37 nt withheld, positions 180-216]
ACCCTATCTCGGTCTATTCTTTTGATTTATAAGGGATTTTGCCGATTTCGGCCTATTGGTTAAAAAATGA
GCTGATTTAACAAAAATTTAACGCGAATTTTAACAAAATATTAACGCTTACAATTTCCTGATGCGGTATT
TTCTCCTTACGCATCTGTGCGGTATTTCACACCGCATCAGGTGGCACTTTTCGGGGAAATGTGCGCGGAA
CCCCTATTTGTTTATTTTTCTAAATACATTCAAATATGTATCCGCTCATGAGACAATAACCCTGATAAAT
GCTTCAATAATATTGAAAAAGGAAGAGTATGAGTATTCAACATTTCCGTGTCGCCCTTATTCCCTTTTTT
GCGGCATTTTGCCTTCCTGTTTTTGCTCACCCAGAAACGCTGGTGAAAGTAAAAGATGCTGAAGATCAGT
TGGGTGCACGAGTGGGTTACATCGAACTGGATCTCAACAGCGGTAAGATCCTTGAGAGTTTTCGCCCCGA
AGAACGTTTTCCAATGATGAGCACTTTTAAAGTTCTGCTATGTGGCGCGGTATTATCCCGTATTGACGCC
GGGCAAGAGCAACTCGGTCGCCGCATACACTATTCTCAGAATGACTTGGTTGAGTACTCACCAGTCACAG
AAAAGCATCTTACGGATGGCATGACAGTAAGAGAATTATGCAGTGCTGCCATAACCATGAGTGATAACAC
TGCGGCCAACTTACTTCTGACAACGATCGGAGGACCGAAGGAGCTAACCGCTTTTTTGCACAACATGGGG
GATCATGTAACTCGCCTTGATCGTTGGGAACCGGAGCTGAATGAAGCCATACCAAACGACGAGCGTGACA
CCACGATGCCTGTAGCAATGGCAACAACGTTGCGCAAACTATTAACTGGCGAACTACTTACTCTAGCTTC
CCGGCAACAATTAATAGACTGGATGGAGGCGGATAAAGTTGCAGGACCACTTCTGCGCTCGGCCCTTCCG
GCTGGCTGGTTTATTGCTGATAAATCTGGAGCCGGTGAGCGTGGGTCTCGCGGTATCATTGCAGCACTGG
GGCCAGATGGTAAGCCCTCCCGTATCGTAGTTATCTACACGACGGGGAGTCAGGCAACTATGGATGAACG
AAATAGACAGATCGCTGAGATAGGTGCCTCACTGATTAAGCATTGGTAACTGTCAGACCAAGTTTACTCA
TATATACTTTAGATTGATTTAAAACTTCATTTTTAATTTAAAAGGATCTAGGTGAAGATCCTTTTTGATA
ATCTCATGACCAAAATCCCTTAACGTGAGTTTTCGTTCCACTGAGCGTCAGACCCCGTAGAAAAGATCAA
AGGATCTTCTTGAGATCCTTTTTTTCTGCGCGTAATCTGCTGCTTGCAAACAAAAAAACCACCGCTACCA
GCGGTGGTTTGTTTGCCGGATCAAGAGCTACCAACTCTTTTTCCGAAGGTAACTGGCTTCAGCAGAGCGC
AGATACCAAATACTGTTCTTCTAGTGTAGCCGTAGTTAGGCCACCACTTCAAGAACTCTGTAGCACCGCC
TACATACCTCGCTCTGCTAATCCTGTTACCAGTGGCTGCTGCCAGTGGCGATAAGTCGTGTCTTACCGGG
TTGGACTCAAGACGATAGTTACCGGATAAGGCGCAGCGGTCGGGCTGAACGGGGGGTTCGTGCACACAGC
CCAGCTTGGAGCGAACGACCTACACCGAACTGAGATACCTACAGCGTGAGCTATGAGAAAGCGCCACGCT
TCCCGAAGGGAGAAAGGCGGACAGGTATCCGGTAAGCGGCAGGGTCGGAACAGGAGAGCGCACGAGGGAG
CTTCCAGGGGGAAACGCCTGGTATCTTTATAGTCCTGTCGGGTTTCGCCACCTCTGACTTGAGCGTCGAT
TTTTGTGATGCTCGTCAGGGGGGCGGAGCCTATGGAAAAACGCCAGCAACGCGGCCTTTTTACGGTTCCT
GGCCTTTTGCTGGCCTTTTGCTCACATGTTCTTTCCTGCGTTATCCCCTGATTCTGTGGATAACCGTATT
ACCGCCTTTGAGTGAGCTGATACCGCTCGCCGCAGCCGAACGACCGAGCGCAGCGAGTCAGTGAGCGAGG
AAGCGGAAGAGCGCCCAATACGCAAACCGCCTCTCCCCGCGCGTTGGCCGATTCATTAATGCAGCTGGCA
CGACAGGTTTCCCGACTGGAAAGCGGGCAGTGAGCGCAACGCAATTAATGTGAGTTAGCTCACTCATTAG
GCACCCCAGGCTTTACACTTTATGCTTCCGGCTCGTATGTTGTGTGGAATTGTGAGCGGATAACAATTTC
ACACAGGAAACAGCTATGACCATGATTACGCCAAGCTATTTAGGTGACACTATAGAATACTCAAGCTATG
CATCCAACGCGTTGGGAGCTCTCCCATATGGTCGACCTGCAGGCGGCCGCGAATTCACTAGTGATTATGG
CCATAAGGGAGCTAAAAGTTTGTCTGCTCGGGGACACTGGTGTGGGGAAATCGAGTATCGTGTGTCGGTT
TGTTCAAGATCACTTTGACCACAACATTAGTCCGACAATAGGTGCATCATTTTTAACTAAGACCGTCCCC
TCTGGAAATGAACTTCACAAATTTCTGATCTGGGACACTGCAGGACAAGAGCGGTTTCATTCCCTGGCTC
CCATGTATTACAGAGGCTCGGCAGCGGCTGTCATTGTTTATGACATCACAAAGCTTGACTCGTTCCAGAC
GTTAAAGAAGTGGGTGAAAGAGCTGAAGGAGCACGGGCCGGAGGATATAGTGGTGGCCATCGCTGGAAAT
AAGAACGATCTGGGTGACATCAGGGAAGTTCCAACTAAGGAGGCGAAAGAATTTGCAGAGTCGATTGCAG
CCATATTTATGGAGACCAGTGCCAGAAATGCTGTAAACATAGAGGAGCTGTTCCAAAAAATCAGTCGACA
GATCCCTCCACTGGAGAACACTGATGCAGACAGCCACGACTCCTTCAAGCTGACCCGACAGCCTCCTCCA
GCCACCAAACGCTGCTGTTAGAATCGAATTCCCGCGGCCGCCATGGCGGCCGGGAGCATGCGACGTCGGG
CCCAATTCGCCCTATAGTGAGTCGTATTACAATTCACTGGCCGTCGTTTTACAACGTCGTGACTGGGAAA
ACCCTGGCGTTACCCAACTTAATCGCCTTGCAGCACATCCCCCTTTCGCCAGCTGGCGTAATAGCGAAGA
GGCCCGCACCGATCGCCCTTCCCAACAGTTGCGCAGCCTGAATGGCGAATGG
[114 nt withheld, positions 3489-3602]
Features (pLannotate 1.2.2; 14 found; start..end, strand, type, name):
    343..393     -  misc_feature   bom (fragment): basis of mobility region from pBR322
    420..524     +  promoter       AmpR promoter: bla
    525..1385    +  CDS            AmpR: β-lactamase; bla; confers resistance to ampicillin, carbenicillin, and related antibiotics
   1556..2144    +  rep_origin     ori: high-copy-number ColE1/pMB1/pBR322/pUC origin of replication
   2327..2419    +  CDS            lacI (fragment): lac repressor; lacI; The lac repressor binds to the lac operator to inhibit transcription in E. coli. This inhibition can be relieved by adding lactose or isopropyl-β-D-thiogalactopyranoside (IPTG).
   2432..2453    +  protein_bind   CAP binding site: CAP binding activates transcription in the presence of cAMP. E. coli catabolite activator protein
   2468..2498    +  promoter       lac promoter: promoter for the E. coli lac operon
   2506..2522    +  protein_bind   lac operator: The lac repressor binds to the lac operator to inhibit transcription in E. coli. This inhibition can be relieved by adding lactose or isopropyl-β-D-thiogalactopyranoside (IPTG). lac repressor encoded by lacI
   2564..2582    +  promoter       SP6 promoter: promoter for bacteriophage SP6 RNA polymerase
   2594..2656    +  CDS            VESPI_VESMG (fragment): Experimental evidence at protein level: Swiss-Prot protein existence level 1. Shows contractile activity on isolated ileum smooth muscle. From Vespa magnifica (Hornet).
   2663..3244    +  CDS            Rab31: RAB31_MOUSE - Experimental evidence at protein level: Swiss-Prot protein existence level 1. The small GTPases Rab are key regulators of intracellular membrane trafficking, from the formation of transport vesicles to their fusion with membranes. Rabs cycle between an inactive GDP-bound form and an active GTP-bound form that is able to recruit to membranes different set of downstream effectors directly responsible for vesicle formation, movement, tethering and fusion. Required for the integrity and for normal function of the Golgi apparatus and the trans-Golgi network. Plays a role in insulin-st
   3307..3325    -  promoter       T7 promoter: promoter for bacteriophage T7 RNA polymerase
   3328..3485    +  CDS            lacZα (fragment): LacZα fragment of β-galactosidase; lacZ fragment
   3489..315     +  rep_origin     f1 ori (across the origin) (sequence partly withheld): f1 bacteriophage origin of replication; arrow indicates direction of (+) strand synthesis
