[The description below was written by a language model from this plasmid's Addgene catalogue record and pLannotate feature annotations shown in this document.]
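Description:
Rab31 cds in pGem-T Easy is a bacterial cloning plasmid of about 3.6 kb carrying the coding sequence of zebrafish (Danio rerio) rab31 in the Promega pGEM-T Easy backbone, a vector designed for direct TA cloning of PCR products. It is propagated in E. coli as a high-copy plasmid from a ColE1/pUC-type origin and selected with ampicillin through the β-lactamase gene driven by its own promoter. An f1 phage origin is also present, which allows production of single-stranded DNA with helper phage. Remnants of the lac region (CAP site, lac promoter and operator, and lacZα fragments) flank the cloning site. They reflect the blue/white screening system of the backbone, which the insert interrupts.

The rab31 insert is annotated as an open reading frame of roughly 580 bp. The annotation software matched it by homology to mouse Rab31, a small GTPase involved in membrane trafficking at the Golgi and trans-Golgi network, although the catalogue states the sequence is from zebrafish. A short upstream match to a hornet peptide is almost certainly a spurious hit in the polylinker region. The insert lies between opposing SP6 and T7 bacteriophage promoters. In the annotated orientation SP6 reads in the sense direction and T7 in the antisense direction, so in vitro transcription from T7 would give an antisense riboprobe and SP6 a sense control. There is no eukaryotic promoter, so the plasmid is not an expression vector for animal cells. It belongs to a library of full-length zebrafish rab clones, and its stated use is as a template for in situ hybridisation probes or as a source of the coding sequence for other purposes such as subcloning.
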