Addgene plasmid #80507: Rab31 cds in pGem-T Easy
Purpose: Can be used for in situ hybridisation or other purposes
Depositing lab: Rob Parton. Depositing organization: University of Queensland, Institute for Molecular Bioscience. Publication: A plasmid library of full-length zebrafish rab proteins for in vivo cell biology. Hall TE, Martel N, Lo HP, Xiong Z, Parton RG. Cell Logist. 2017 Mar 1;7(1):e1301151. doi: 10.1080/21592799.2017.1301151. eCollection 2017. PubMed 28396820.
Backbone
  Vector backbone: pGemT easy
  Backbone manufacturer: Promega
Growth in bacteria
  Bacterial resistance: Ampicillin, 100 μg/mL
  Growth temperature: 37°C
  Growth strain: DH5alpha
  Copy number: High Copy
Gene/Insert
  Gene/Insert name: rab31
  Species: D. rerio (zebrafish)
  Entrez Gene: rab31 (a.k.a. sb:eu672)
Terms and licenses: Academic/Nonprofit Terms; Industry Terms: Not Available to Industry
How to cite: Rab31 cds in pGem-T Easy was a gift from Rob Parton (Addgene plasmid # 80507 ; http://n2t.net/addgene:80507 ; RRID:Addgene_80507)
